>Addgene plasmid #219297 | SFFV-ATF6-Brd 372 | addgene full sequence | sequence record 449048 | Addgene NGS Result
ATTTATGCAGAGGCCGAGGCCGCCTCGGCCTCTGAGCTATTCCAGAAGTAGTGAGGAGGCTTTTTTGGAG
GCCTAGGGACGTACCCAATTCGCCCTATAGTGAGTCGTATTACGCGCGCTCACTGGCCGTCGTTTTACAA
CGTCGTGACTGGGAAAACCCTGGCGTTACCCAACTTAATCGCCTTGCAGCACATCCCCCTTTCGCCAGCT
GGCGTAATAGCGAAGAGGCCCGCACCGATCGCCCTTCCCAACAGTTGCGCAGCCTGAATGGCGAATGGG
[124 nt withheld, positions 280-403]
C
[91 nt withheld, positions 405-495]
A
[49 nt withheld, positions 497-545]
CCTTTGACGTTGGAGTCCACGTTCTTT
[37 nt withheld, positions 573-609]
ACCCTATCTCGGTCTATTCTTTTGATTTATAAGGGATTTTGCCGATTTCGGCCTATTGGTTAAAAAATGA
GCTGATTTAACAAAAATTTAACGCGAATTTTAACAAAATATTAACGCTTACAATTTAGGTGGCACTTTTC
GGGGAAATGTGCGCGGAACCCCTATTTGTTTATTTTTCTAAATACATTCAAATATGTATCCGCTCATGAG
ACAATAACCCTGATAAATGCTTCAATAATATTGAAAAAGGAAGAGTATGAGTATTCAACATTTCCGTGTC
GCCCTTATTCCCTTTTTTGCGGCATTTTGCCTTCCTGTTTTTGCTCACCCAGAAACGCTGGTGAAAGTAA
AAGATGCTGAAGATCAGTTGGGTGCACGAGTGGGTTACATCGAACTGGATCTCAACAGCGGTAAGATCCT
TGAGAGTTTTCGCCCCGAAGAACGTTTTCCAATGATGAGCACTTTTAAAGTTCTGCTATGTGGCGCGGTA
TTATCCCGTATTGACGCCGGGCAAGAGCAACTCGGTCGCCGCATACACTATTCTCAGAATGACTTGGTTG
AGTACTCACCAGTCACAGAAAAGCATCTTACGGATGGCATGACAGTAAGAGAATTATGCAGTGCTGCCAT
AACCATGAGTGATAACACTGCGGCCAACTTACTTCTGACAACGATCGGAGGACCGAAGGAGCTAACCGCT
TTTTTGCACAACATGGGGGATCATGTAACTCGCCTTGATCGTTGGGAACCGGAGCTGAATGAAGCCATAC
CAAACGACGAGCGTGACACCACGATGCCTGTAGCAATGGCAACAACGTTGCGCAAACTATTAACTGGCGA
ACTACTTACTCTAGCTTCCCGGCAACAATTAATAGACTGGATGGAGGCGGATAAAGTTGCAGGACCACTT
CTGCGCTCGGCCCTTCCGGCTGGCTGGTTTATTGCTGATAAATCTGGAGCCGGTGAGCGTGGGTCTCGCG
GTATCATTGCAGCACTGGGGCCAGATGGTAAGCCCTCCCGTATCGTAGTTATCTACACGACGGGGAGTCA
GGCAACTATGGATGAACGAAATAGACAGATCGCTGAGATAGGTGCCTCACTGATTAAGCATTGGTAACTG
TCAGACCAAGTTTACTCATATATACTTTAGATTGATTTAAAACTTCATTTTTAATTTAAAAGGATCTAGG
TGAAGATCCTTTTTGATAATCTCATGACCAAAATCCCTTAACGTGAGTTTTCGTTCCACTGAGCGTCAGA
CCCCGTAGAAAAGATCAAAGGATCTTCTTGAGATCCTTTTTTTCTGCGCGTAATCTGCTGCTTGCAAACA
AAAAAACCACCGCTACCAGCGGTGGTTTGTTTGCCGGATCAAGAGCTACCAACTCTTTTTCCGAAGGTAA
CTGGCTTCAGCAGAGCGCAGATACCAAATACTGTTCTTCTAGTGTAGCCGTAGTTAGGCCACCACTTCAA
GAACTCTGTAGCACCGCCTACATACCTCGCTCTGCTAATCCTGTTACCAGTGGCTGCTGCCAGTGGCGAT
AAGTCGTGTCTTACCGGGTTGGACTCAAGACGATAGTTACCGGATAAGGCGCAGCGGTCGGGCTGAACGG
GGGGTTCGTGCACACAGCCCAGCTTGGAGCGAACGACCTACACCGAACTGAGATACCTACAGCGTGAGCT
ATGAGAAAGCGCCACGCTTCCCGAAGGGAGAAAGGCGGACAGGTATCCGGTAAGCGGCAGGGTCGGAACA
GGAGAGCGCACGAGGGAGCTTCCAGGGGGAAACGCCTGGTATCTTTATAGTCCTGTCGGGTTTCGCCACC
TCTGACTTGAGCGTCGATTTTTGTGATGCTCGTCAGGGGGGCGGAGCCTATGGAAAAACGCCAGCAACGC
GGCCTTTTTACGGTTCCTGGCCTTTTGCTGGCCTTTTGCTCACATGTTCTTTCCTGCGTTATCCCCTGAT
TCTGTGGATAACCGTATTACCGCCTTTGAGTGAGCTGATACCGCTCGCCGCAGCCGAACGACCGAGCGCA
GCGAGTCAGTGAGCGAGGAAGCGGAAGAGCGCCCAATACGCAAACCGCCTCTCCCCGCGCGTTGGCCGAT
TCATTAATGCAGCTGGCACGACAGGTTTCCCGACTGGAAAGCGGGCAGTGAGCGCAACGCAATTAATGTG
AGTTAGCTCACTCATTAGGCACCCCAGGCTTTACACTTTATGCTTCCGGCTCGTATGTTGTGTGGAATTG
TGAGCGGATAACAATTTCACACAGGAAACAGCTATGACCATGATTACGCCAAGCGCGCAATTAACCCTCA
CTAAAGGGAACAAAAGCTGGAGCTGCAAGCTTAATGTAGTCTTATGCAATACTCTTGTAGTCTTGCAACA
TGGTAACGATGAGTTAGCAACATGCCTTACAAGGAGAGAAAAAGCACCGTGCATGCCGATTGGTGGAAGT
AAGGTGGTACGATCGTGCCTTATTAGGAAGGCAACAGACGGGTCTGACATGGATTGGACGAACCACTGAA
TTGCCGCATTGCAGAGATATTGTATTTAAGTGCCTAGCTCGATACATAAACGGGTCTCTCTGGTTAGACC
AGATCTGAGCCTGGGAGCTCTCTGGCTAACTAGGGAACCCACTGCTTAAGCCTCAATAAAGCTTGCCTTG
AGTGCTTCAAGTAGTGTGTGCCCGTCTGTTGTGTGACTCTGGTAACTAGAGATCCCTCAGACCCTTTTAG
TCAGTGTGGAAAATCTCTAGCAGTGGCGCCCGAACAGGGACTTGAAAGCGAAAGGGAAACCAGAGGAGCT
CTCTCGACGCAGGACTCGGCTTGCTGAAGCGCGCACGGCAAGAGGCGAGGGGCGGCGACTGGTGAGTACG
CCAAAAATTTTGACTAGCGGAGGCTAGAAGGAGAGAGATGGGTGCGAGAGCGTCAGTATTAAGCGGGGGA
GAATTAGATCGCGATGGGAAAAAATTCGGTTAAGGCCAGGGGGAAAGAAAAAATATAAATTAAAACATAT
AGTATGGGCAAGCAGGGAGCTAGAACGATTCGCAGTTAATCCTGGCCTGTTAGAAACATCAGAAGGCTGT
AGACAAATACTGGGACAGCTACAACCATCCCTTCAGACAGGATCAGAAGAACTTAGATCATTATATAATA
CAGTAGCAACCCTCTATTGTGTGCATCAAAGGATAGAGATAAAAGACACCAAGGAAGCTTTAGACAAGAT
AGAGGAAGAGCAAAACAAAAGTAAGACCACCGCACAGCAAGCGGCCGCTGATCTTCAGACCTGGAGGAGG
AGATATGAGGGACAATTGGAGAAGTGAATTATATAAATATAAAGTAGTAAAAATTGAACCATTAGGAGTA
GCACCCACCAAGGCAAAGAGAAGAGTGGTGCAGAGAGAAAAAAGAGCAGTGGGAATAGGAGCTTTGTTCC
TTGGGTTCTTGGGAGCAGCAGGAAGCACTATGGGCGCAGCGTCAATGACGCTGACGGTACAGGCCAGACA
ATTATTGTCTGGTATAGTGCAGCAGCAGAACAATTTGCTGAGGGCTATTGAGGCGCAACAGCATCTGTTG
CAACTCACAGTCTGGGGCATCAAGCAGCTCCAGGCAAGAATCCTGGCTGTGGAAAGATACCTAAAGGATC
AACAGCTCCTGGGGATTTGGGGTTGCTCTGGAAAACTCATTTGCACCACTGCTGTGCCTTGGAATGCTAG
TTGGAGTAATAAATCTCTGGAACAGATTTGGAATCACACGACCTGGATGGAGTGGGACAGAGAAATTAAC
AATTACACAAGCTTAATACACTCCTTAATTGAAGAATCGCAAAACCAGCAAGAAAAGAATGAACAAGAAT
TATTGGAATTAGATAAATGGGCAAGTTTGTGGAATTGGTTTAACATAACAAATTGGCTGTGGTATATAAA
ATTATTCATAATGATAGTAGGAGGCTTGGTAGGTTTAAGAATAGTTTTTGCTGTACTTTCTATAGTGAAT
AGAGTTAGGCAGGGATATTCACCATTATCGTTTCAGACCCACCTCCCAACCCCGAGGGGACCCGACAGGC
CCGAAGGAATAGAAGAAGAAGGTGGAGAGAGAGACAGAGACAGATCCATTCGATTAGTGAACGGATCTCG
ACGGTATCGGTTAACTTTTAAAAGAAAAGGGGGGATTGGGGGGTACAGTGCAGGGGAAAGAATAGTAGAC
ATAATAGCAACAGACATACAAACTAAAGAATTACAAAAACAAATTACAAAAATTCAAAATTTTATCGATC
ACGAGACTAGCCTCGAGCTGGCTGCAGTAACGCCATTTTGCAAGGCATGGAAAAATACCAAACCAAGAAT
AGAGAAGTTCAGATCAAGGGCGGGTACATGAAAATAGCTAACGTTGGGCCAAACAGGATATCTGCGGTGA
GCAGTTTCGGCCCCGGCCCGGGGCCAAGAACAGATGGTCACCGCAGTTTCGGCCCCGGCCCGAGGCCAAG
AACAGATGGTCCCCAGATATGGCCCAACCCTCAGCAGTTTCTTAAGACCCATCAGATGTTTCCAGGCTCC
CCCAAGGACCTGAAATGACCCTGCGCCTTATTTGAATTAACCAATCAGCCTGCTTCTCGCTTCTGTTCGC
GCGCTTCTGCTTCCCGAGCTCTATAAAAGAGCTCACAACCCCTCACTCGGCGCGCCAGTCCTCCGACAGA
CTGAGTCGGCCGGTCGAATCAAGCTTATCGATACCGTCGACGGATCCGCTAGCCCGCGGTTCGAAATGGG
GGAGCCGGCTGGGGTTGCCGGCACCATGGAGTCACCTTTTAGCCCGGGACTCTTTCACAGGCTGGATGAA
GATTGGGATTCTGCTCTCTTTGCTGAACTCGGTTATTTCACAGACACTGATGAGCTGCAATTGGAAGCAG
CAAATGAGACGTATGAAAACAATTTTGATAATCTTGATTTTGATTTGGATTTGGTGCCTTGGGAGTCAGA
CATTTGGGACATCAACAACCAAATCTGTACAGTTAAAGATATTAAGGCAGAACCTCAGCCACTTTCTCCA
GCCTCCTCAAGTTATTCAGTCTCGTCTCCTCGGTCAGTGGACTCTTATTCTTCAACTCAGCATGTTCCTG
AGGAGTTGGATTTGTCTTCTAGTTCTCAGATGTCTCCCCTTTCCTTATATGGTGAAAACTCTAATAGTCT
CTCTTCAGCGGAGCCACTGAAGGAAGATAAGCCTGTCACTGGTCCTAGGAACAAGACTGAAAATGGACTG
ACTCCAAAGAAAAAAATTCAGGTGAATTCAAAACCTTCAATTCAGCCCAAGCCTTTATTGCTTCCAGCAG
CACCCAAGACTCAAACAATCTCCAGCATTCCCCCTCAAACCTAATAGACCGGTCGGATCCCCCGGGCTGC
AGGAATTCGAGCATCTTACCGCCATTTATTCCCATATTTGTTCTGTTTTTCTTGATTTGGGTATACATTT
AAATGTTAATAAAACAAAATGGTGGGGCAATCATTTACATTTTTAGGGATATGTAATTACTAGTTCAGGT
GTATTGCCACAAGACAAACATGTTAAGAAACTTTCCCGTTATTTACGCTCTGTTCCTGTTAATCAACCTC
TGGATTACAAAATTTGTGAAAGATTGACTGATATTCTTAACTATGTTGCTCCTTTTACGCTGTGTGGATA
TGCTGCTTTAATGCCTCTGTATCATGCTATTGCTTCCCGTACGGCTTTCGTTTTCTCCTCCTTGTATAAA
TCCTGGTTGCTGTCTCTTTATGAGGAGTTGTGGCCCGTTGTCCGTCAACGTGGCGTGGTGTGCTCTGTGT
TTGCTGACGCAACCCCCACTGGCTGGGGCATTGCCACCACCTGTCAACTCCTTTCTGGGACTTTCGCTTT
CCCCCTCCCGATCGCCACGGCAGAACTCATCGCCGCCTGCCTTGCCCGCTGCTGGACAGGGGCTAGGTTG
CTGGGCACTGATAATTCCGTGGTGTTGTCGGGGAAGCTGACGTCCTTTGCAATTCGATATCAAGCTGTAC
CTTCTAGATGTACAAGTAGTATAGCGCTTCTAGACCAATGACTTACAAGGCAGCTGTAGATCTTAGCCAC
TTTTTAAAAGAAAAGGGGGGACTGGAAGGGCTAATTCACTCCCAACGAAGACAAGATCTGCTTTTTGCTT
GTACTGGGTCTCTCTGGTTAGACCAGATCTGAGCCTGGGAGCTCTCTGGCTAACTAGGGAACCCACTGCT
TAAGCCTCAATAAAGCTTGCCTTGAGTGCTTCAAGTAGTGTGTGCCCGTCTGTTGTGTGACTCTGGTAAC
TAGAGATCCCTCAGACCCTTTTAGTCAGTGTGGAAAATCTCTAGCAGTAGTAGTTCATGTCATCTTATTA
TTCAGTATTTATAACTTGCAAAGAAATGAATATCAGAGAGTGAGAGGAACTTGTTTATTGCAGCTTATAA
TGGTTACAAATAAAGCAATAGCATCACAAATTTCACAAATAAAGCATTTTTTTCACTGCATTCTAGTTGT
GGTTTGTCCAAACTCATCAATGTATCTTATCATGTCTGGCTCTAGCTATCCCGCCCCTAACTCCGCCCAT
CCCGCCCCTAACTCCGCCCAGTTCCGCCCATTCTCCGCCCCATGGCTGACTAATTTTTTTT
Features (pLannotate 1.2.2; 29 found; start..end, strand, type, name):
     94..112     -  promoter       T7 promoter: promoter for bacteriophage T7 RNA polymerase
    120..275     +  CDS            lacZα (fragment): LacZα fragment of β-galactosidase; lacZ fragment
    280..708     +  rep_origin     f1 ori (sequence partly withheld): f1 bacteriophage origin of replication; arrow indicates direction of (+) strand synthesis
    761..865     +  promoter       AmpR promoter: bla
    866..1726    +  CDS            AmpR: β-lactamase; bla; confers resistance to ampicillin, carbenicillin, and related antibiotics
   1897..2485    +  rep_origin     ori: high-copy-number ColE1/pMB1/pBR322/pUC origin of replication
   2668..2760    +  CDS            lacI (fragment): lac repressor; lacI; The lac repressor binds to the lac operator to inhibit transcription in E. coli. This inhibition can be relieved by adding lactose or isopropyl-β-D-thiogalactopyranoside (IPTG).
   2773..2794    +  protein_bind   CAP binding site: CAP binding activates transcription in the presence of cAMP. E. coli catabolite activator protein
   2809..2839    +  promoter       lac promoter: promoter for the E. coli lac operon
   2847..2863    +  protein_bind   lac operator: The lac repressor binds to the lac operator to inhibit transcription in E. coli. This inhibition can be relieved by adding lactose or isopropyl-β-D-thiogalactopyranoside (IPTG). lac repressor encoded by lacI
   2908..2926    +  promoter       T3 promoter: promoter for bacteriophage T3 RNA polymerase
   2954..3180    +  promoter       RSV promoter: Rous sarcoma virus enhancer/promoter
   3181..3361    +  LTR            5' LTR (truncated): truncated 5' long terminal repeat (LTR) from HIV-1
   3408..3533    +  misc_feature   HIV-1 Ψ: packaging signal of human immunodeficiency virus type 1
   3517..3880    +  CDS            HIV-1 gag (fragment): gag protein from human immunodeficiency virus 1; gag
   4026..4259    +  misc_feature   RRE: The Rev response element (RRE) of HIV-1 allows for Rev-dependent mRNA export from the nucleus to the cytoplasm.
   4636..4736    +  CDS            Rev (fragment): human immunodeficiency virus 1 (HIV-1) Rev protein; rev; enhances nuclear export of unspliced and incompletely spliced viral mRNAs
   4755..4872    +  misc_feature   cPPT/CTS: central polypurine tract and central termination sequence of HIV-1
   4906..5307    +  promoter       SFFV promoter: spleen focus-forming virus long terminal repeat (LTR) promoter
   5317..5340    +  misc_feature   MCS (fragment): pBluescript multiple cloning site
   5365..5954    +  CDS            ATF6 (fragment): human activating transcription factor 6, an endoplasmic reticulum (ER) protein involved in the unfolded protein response Accumulation of misfolded proteins in the ER leads to proteolytic cleavage that releases the cytosolic domain of ATF6, which enters the nucleus and acts as a transcription factor.
   5984..6009    +  misc_feature   MCS (fragment): pBluescript multiple cloning site
   6009..6068    +  CDS            S (fragment): HBSAG_WHV6 - Experimental evidence at transcript level: Swiss-Prot protein existence level 2. The middle envelope protein plays an important role in the budding of the virion. It is involved in the induction of budding in a nucleocapsid independent way. In this process the majority of envelope proteins bud to form subviral lipoprotein particles of 22 nm of diameter that do not contain a nucleocapsid (By similarity). From Woodchuck hepatitis B virus (isolate w64/pWS23) (WHV).
   6200..6603    +  misc_feature   WPRE: woodchuck hepatitis virus posttranscriptional regulatory element
   6661..6720    +  CDS            nef (fragment): NEF_HV1Z2 - Experimental evidence at protein level: Swiss-Prot protein existence level 1. Extracellular Nef protein targets CD4(+) T-lymphocytes for apoptosis by interacting with CXCR4 surface receptors. From Human immunodeficiency virus type 1 group M subtype D (isolate Z2/CDC-Z34) (HIV-1).
   6722..6955    +  LTR            3' LTR (ΔU3): self-inactivating 3' long terminal repeat (LTR) from HIV-1
   7027..7148    +  polyA_signal   SV40 poly(A) signal: SV40 polyadenylation signal
   7167..7188    +  rep_origin     SV40 ori (fragment): SV40 origin of replication
   7188..73      +  rep_origin     SV40 ori (across the origin): SV40 origin of replication
