[The description below was written by a language model from this plasmid's Addgene catalogue record and pLannotate feature annotations shown in this document.]
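Description:
SFFV-ATF6-Brd 372 is a third-generation-style, self-inactivating HIV-1 lentiviral transfer plasmid built on the SFFV-MCS backbone, carrying a codon-optimized human ATF6 sequence together with a construct-specific DNA barcode. It is maintained in E. coli through a high-copy ColE1/pUC-type origin and selected with ampicillin via the β-lactamase gene. pBluescript-derived remnants (f1 ori, lacZα and lac regulatory fragments, T7 and T3 promoters) are also present in the bacterial portion. The viral genome is transcribed in packaging cells from an RSV promoter fused to a truncated 5' LTR. It includes the Ψ packaging signal with a gag fragment, the RRE for Rev-dependent nuclear export, and the cPPT/CTS. It ends in a ΔU3 3' LTR, followed by an SV40 poly(A) signal and SV40 origin sequence.

Within the provirus, the spleen focus-forming virus (SFFV) LTR promoter drives the ATF6 insert, which was cloned between retained restriction sites in the multiple cloning site. The recorded insert is only about 600 bp and is annotated as an ATF6 fragment, so it is much shorter than a full-length ATF6 coding sequence; the record does not state which portion or isoform it represents. A WPRE downstream enhances transcript stability and expression. According to the depositor, the barcode was inserted at an XbaI site after the WPRE, giving the layout SFFV–transcription factor–WPRE–barcode, which places the barcode within the expressed transcript. The barcode itself is not annotated in the feature table, and no mammalian selection marker or fluorescent reporter is recorded. The plasmid belongs to a barcoded transcription factor collection designed for combinatorial screening in immune cell reprogramming, where the barcode identifies which factors were delivered to a given cell.
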