Addgene plasmid #219297: SFFV-ATF6-Brd 372
Purpose: Transcription factor ATF6 with a specific barcode assigned.
Depositing lab: Filipe Pereira. Depositing organization: Center for Neuroscience and Cell Biology, University of Coimbra. Publication: A combinatorial transcription factor screening platform for immune cell reprogramming. Kurochkin I, Altman AR, Caiado I, Pertiga-Cabral D, Halitzki E, Minaeva M, Zimmermannova O, Henriques-Oliveira L, Klein D, Nair M, Oliveira D, Cajal LR, Knittel R, Feick C, Ringner M, Martin M, Cirovic B, Pires CF, Rosa FF, Sitnicka E, Theis FJ, Pereira CF. Cell Syst. 2026 Jan 21;17(1):101457. doi: 10.1016/j.cels.2025.101457. Epub 2026 Jan 14. PubMed 41539305.
Backbone
  Vector backbone: SFFV-MCS
  Backbone size w/o insert (bp): 6638
  Vector type: Lentiviral
Growth in bacteria
  Bacterial resistance: Ampicillin, 100 μg/mL
  Growth temperature: 37°C
  Growth strain: NEB Stable
  Copy number: High Copy
Gene/Insert
  Gene/Insert name: ATF6
  Species: H. sapiens (human)
  Insert size (bp): 612
  Mutation: Codon optimized
  Entrez Gene: ATF6 (a.k.a. ACHM7, ATF6A, ATP6alpha)
  Promoter: The spleen focus-forming virus (SFFV) promoter
  Cloning method: Restriction Enzyme; 5′ cloning site Bsp119I (not destroyed); 3′ cloning site BstHI (not destroyed)
Terms and licenses: Academic/Nonprofit Terms; Industry Terms: Not Available to Industry
Depositor comments: Barcode sequence cloned into XbaI restriction site. Design of plasmid is as follows: SFFV-[TF sequence]-WPRE-[Barcode sequence].
How to cite: SFFV-ATF6-Brd 372 was a gift from Filipe Pereira (Addgene plasmid # 219297 ; http://n2t.net/addgene:219297 ; RRID:Addgene_219297)
