>Addgene plasmid #219297 | SFFV-ATF6-Brd 372 | depositor partial sequence | sequence record 428371 | TF ORF
ATGGGGGAGCCGGCTGGGGTTGCCGGCACCATGGAGTCACCTTTTAGCCCGGGACTCTTTCACAGGCTGG
ATGAAGATTGGGATTCTGCTCTCTTTGCTGAACTCGGTTATTTCACAGACACTGATGAGCTGCAATTGGA
AGCAGCAAATGAGACGTATGAAAACAATTTTGATAATCTTGATTTTGATTTGGATTTGGTGCCTTGGGAG
TCAGACATTTGGGACATCAACAACCAAATCTGTACAGTTAAAGATATTAAGGCAGAACCTCAGCCACTTT
CTCCAGCCTCCTCAAGTTATTCAGTCTCGTCTCCTCGGTCAGTGGACTCTTATTCTTCAACTCAGCATGT
TCCTGAGGAGTTGGATTTGTCTTCTAGTTCTCAGATGTCTCCCCTTTCCTTATATGGTGAAAACTCTAAT
AGTCTCTCTTCAGCGGAGCCACTGAAGGAAGATAAGCCTGTCACTGGTCCTAGGAACAAGACTGAAAATG
GACTGACTCCAAAGAAAAAAATTCAGGTGAATTCAAAACCTTCAATTCAGCCCAAGCCTTTATTGCTTCC
AGCAGCACCCAAGACTCAAACAATCTCCAGCATTCCCCCTCAAACCTAATAG
