>Addgene plasmid #219297 | SFFV-ATF6-Brd 372 | depositor partial sequence | sequence record 428372 | Barcode sequence
TGTACAAGTAGTATAGCGCT
